>Addgene plasmid #144526 | TFORF3050 | addgene full sequence | sequence record 404231 | Addgene NGS Result
TTAATGTAGTCTTATGCAATACTCTTGTAGTCTTGCAACATGGTAACGATGAGTTAGCAACATGCCTTAC
AAGGAGAGAAAAAGCACCGTGCATGCCGATTGGTGGAAGTAAGGTGGTACGATCGTGCCTTATTAGGAAG
GCAACAGACGGGTCTGACATGGATTGGACGAACCACTGAATTGCCGCATTGCAGAGATATTGTATTTAAG
TGCCTAGCTCGATACATAAACGGGTCTCTCTGGTTAGACCAGATCTGAGCCTGGGAGCTCTCTGGCTAAC
TAGGGAACCCACTGCTTAAGCCTCAATAAAGCTTGCCTTGAGTGCTTCAAGTAGTGTGTGCCCGTCTGTT
GTGTGACTCTGGTAACTAGAGATCCCTCAGACCCTTTTAGTCAGTGTGGAAAATCTCTAGCAGTGGCGCC
CGAACAGGGACTTGAAAGCGAAAGGGAAACCAGAGGAGCTCTCTCGACGCAGGACTCGGCTTGCTGAAGC
GCGCACGGCAAGAGGCGAGGGGCGGCGACTGGTGAGTACGCCAAAAATTTTGACTAGCGGAGGCTAGAAG
GAGAGAGATGGGTGCGAGAGCGTCAGTATTAAGCGGGGGAGAATTAGATCGCGATGGGAAAAAATTCGGT
TAAGGCCAGGGGGAAAGAAAAAATATAAATTAAAACATATAGTATGGGCAAGCAGGGAGCTAGAACGATT
CGCAGTTAATCCTGGCCTGTTAGAAACATCAGAAGGCTGTAGACAAATACTGGGACAGCTACAACCATCC
CTTCAGACAGGATCAGAAGAACTTAGATCATTATATAATACAGTAGCAACCCTCTATTGTGTGCATCAAA
GGATAGAGATAAAAGACACCAAGGAAGCTTTAGACAAGATAGAGGAAGAGCAAAACAAAAGTAAGACCAC
CGCACAGCAAGCGGCCGCTGATCTTCAGACCTGGAGGAGGAGATATGAGGGACAATTGGAGAAGTGAATT
ATATAAATATAAAGTAGTAAAAATTGAACCATTAGGAGTAGCACCCACCAAGGCAAAGAGAAGAGTGGTG
CAGAGAGAAAAAAGAGCAGTGGGAATAGGAGCTTTGTTCCTTGGGTTCTTGGGAGCAGCAGGAAGCACTA
TGGGCGCAGCGTCAATGACGCTGACGGTACAGGCCAGACAATTATTGTCTGGTATAGTGCAGCAGCAGAA
CAATTTGCTGAGGGCTATTGAGGCGCAACAGCATCTGTTGCAACTCACAGTCTGGGGCATCAAGCAGCTC
CAGGCAAGAATCCTGGCTGTGGAAAGATACCTAAAGGATCAACAGCTCCTGGGGATTTGGGGTTGCTCTG
GAAAACTCATTTGCACCACTGCTGTGCCTTGGAATGCTAGTTGGAGTAATAAATCTCTGGAACAGATTTG
GAATCACACGACCTGGATGGAGTGGGACAGAGAAATTAACAATTACACAAGCTTAATACACTCCTTAATT
GAAGAATCGCAAAACCAGCAAGAAAAGAATGAACAAGAATTATTGGAATTAGATAAATGGGCAAGTTTGT
GGAATTGGTTTAACATAACAAATTGGCTGTGGTATATAAAATTATTCATAATGATAGTAGGAGGCTTGGT
AGGTTTAAGAATAGTTTTTGCTGTACTTTCTATAGTGAATAGAGTTAGGCAGGGATATTCACCATTATCG
TTTCAGACCCACCTCCCAACCCCGAGGGGACCCATGCATTGCATCTCAATTAGTCAGCAACCAGGTGTGG
AAAGTCCCCAGGCTCCCCAGCAGGCAGAAGTATGCAAAGCATGCGTCTCAATTAGTCAGCAACCATAGTC
CCGCCCCTAACTCCGCCCATCCCGCCCCTAACTCCGCCCAGTTCCGCCCATTCTCCGCCCCATGGCTGAC
TAATTTTTTTTATTTATGCAGAGGCCGAGGCCGCCTCGGCCTCTGAGCTATTCCAGAAGTAGTGAGGAGG
CTTTTTTGGAGGCCTAGGCTTTTGCAAAAAGCTTTCTAGAGGTACCACCGGAGCTTACCATGACCGAGTA
CAAGCCCACGGTGCGCCTCGCCACCCGCGACGACGTCCCCAGGGCCGTACGCACCCTCGCCGCCGCGTTC
GCCGACTACCCCGCCACGCGCCACACCGTCGATCCGGACCGCCACATCGAGCGGGTCACCGAGCTGCAAG
AACTCTTCCTCACGCGCGTCGGGCTCGACATCGGCAAGGTGTGGGTCGCGGACGACGGCGCCGCCGTGGC
GGTCTGGACCACGCCGGAGAGCGTCGAAGCGGGGGCGGTGTTCGCCGAGATCGGCCCGCGCATGGCCGAG
TTGAGCGGTTCCCGGCTGGCCGCGCAGCAACAGATGGAAGGCCTCCTGGCGCCGCACCGGCCCAAGGAGC
CCGCGTGGTTCCTGGCCACCGTCGGCGTCTCGCCCGACCACCAGGGCAAGGGTCTGGGCAGCGCCGTCGT
GCTCCCCGGAGTGGAGGCGGCCGAGCGCGCCGGGGTGCCCGCCTTCCTGGAGACCTCCGCGCCCCGCAAC
CTCCCCTTCTACGAGCGGCTCGGCTTCACCGTCACCGCCGACGTCGAGGTGCCCGAAGGACCGCGCACCT
GGTGCATGACCCGCAAGCCCGGTGCCAGTTAACGAATTCTAGATCTTGAGACAAATGGCAGTATTCATCC
ACAATTTTAAAAGAAAAGGGGGGATTGGGGGGTACAGTGCAGGGGAAAGAATAGTAGACATAATAGCAAC
AGACATACAAACTAAAGAATTACAAAAACAAATTACAAAAATTCAAAATTTTCGGGTTTATTACAGGGAC
AGCAGAGATCCACTTTGGCGCCGGCTCGAGGCCTGCAGGTGCAAAGATGGATAAAGTTTTAAACAGAGAG
GAATCTTTGCAGCTAATGGACCTTCTAGGTCTTGAAAGGAGTGGGAATTGGCTCCGGTGCCCGTCAGTGG
GCAGAGCGCACATCGCCCACAGTCCCCGAGAAGTTGGGGGGAGGGGTCGGCAATTGAACCGGTGCCTAGA
GAAGGTGGCGCGGGGTAAACTGGGAAAGTGATGTCGTGTACTGGCTCCGCCTTTTTCCCGAGGGTGGGGG
AGAACCGTATATAAGTGCAGTAGTCGCCGTGAACGTTCTTTTTCGCAACGGGTTTGCCGCCAGAACACAG
GTAAGTGCCGTGTGTGGTTCCCGCGGGCCTGGCCTCTTTACGGGTTATGGCCCTTGCGTGCCTTGAATTA
CTTCCACCTGGCTGCAGTACGTGATTCTTGATCCCGAGCTTCGGGTTGGAAGTGGGTGGGAGAGTTCGAG
GCCTTGCGCTTAAGGAGCCCCTTCGCCTCGTGCTTGAGTTGAGGCCTGGCCTGGGCGCTGGGGCCGCCGC
GTGCGAATCTGGTGGCACCTTCGCGCCTGTCTCGCTGCTTTCGATAAGTCTCTAGCCATTTAAAATTTTT
GATGACCTGCTGCGACGCTTTTTTTCTGGCAAGATAGTCTTGTAAATGCGGGCCAAGATCTGCACACTGG
TATTTCGGTTTTTGGGGCCGCGGGCGGCGACGGGGCCCGTGCGTCCCAGCGCACATGTTCGGCGAGGCGG
GGCCTGCGAGCGCGGCCACCGAGAATCGGACGGGGGTAGTCTCAAGCTGGCCGGCCTGCTCTGGTGCCTG
GCCTCGCGCCGCCGTGTATCGCCCCGCCCTGGGCGGCAAGGCTGGCCCGGTCGGCACCAGTTGCGTGAGC
GGAAAGATGGCCGCTTCCCGGCCCTGCTGCAGGGAGCTCAAAATGGAGGACGCGGCGCTCGGGAGAGCGG
GCGGGTGAGTCACCCACACAAAGGAAAAGGGCCTTTCCGTCCTCAGCCGTCGCTTCATGTGACTCCACGG
AGTACCGGGCGCCGTCCAGGCACCTCGATTAGTTCTCGAGCTTTTGGAGTACGTCGTCTTTAGGTTGGGG
GGAGGGGTTTTATGCGATGGAGTTTCCCCACACTGAGTGGGTGGAGACTGAAGTTAGGCCAGCTTGGCAC
TTGATGTAATTCTCCTTGGAATTTGCCCTTTTTGAGTTTGGATCTTGGTTCATTCTCAAGCCTCAGACAG
TGGTTCAAAGTTTTTTTCTTCCATTTCAGGTGTCGTGAGGCTAGCATCGATTGATCAACAAGTTTGTACA
AAAAAGCAGGCTTCACCATGGAAGATTATACCAAAATAGAGAAAATTGGAGAAGGTACCTATGGAGTTGT
GTATAAGGGTAGACACAAAACTACAGGTCAAGTGGTAGCCATGAAAAAAATCAGACTAGAAAGTGAAGAG
GAAGGGGTTCCTAGTACTGCAATTCGGGAAATTTCTCTATTAAAGGAACTTCGTCATCCAAATATAGTCA
GTCTTCAGGATGTGCTTATGCAGGATTCCAGGTTATATCTCATCTTTGAGTTTCTTTCCATGGATCTGAA
GAAATACTTGGATTCTATCCCTCCTGGTCAGTACATGGATTCTTCACTTGTTAAGAGTTATTTATACCAA
ATCCTACAGGGGATTGTGTTTTGTCACTCTAGAAGAGTTCTTCACAGAGACTTAAAACCTCAAAATCTCT
TGATTGATGACAAAGGAACAATTAAACTGGCTGATTTTGGCCTTGCCAGAGCTTTTGGAATACCTATCAG
AGTATATACACATGAGGTAGTAACACTCTGGTACAGATCTCCAGAAGTATTGCTGGGGTCAGCTCGTTAC
TCAACTCCAGTTGACATTTGGAGTATAGGCACCATATTTGCTGAACTAGCAACTAAGAAACCACTTTTCC
ATGGGGATTCAGAAATTGATCAACTCTTCAGGATTTTCAGAGCTTTGGGCACTCCCAATAATGAAGTGTG
GCCAGAAGTGGAATCTTTACAGGACTATAAGAATACATTTCCCAAATGGAAACCAGGAAGCCTAGCATCC
CATGTCAAAAACTTGGATGAAAATGGCTTGGATTTGCTCTCGAAAATGTTAATCTATGATCCAGCCAAAC
GAATTTCTGGCAAAATGGCACTGAATCATCCATATTTTAATGATTTGGACAATCAGATTAAGAAGATGTA
GGACCCAGCTTTCTTGTACAAAGTGGTTGATATCGGTAAGCCTATCCCTAACCCTCTCCTCGGTCTCGAT
TCTACGTAGTAATGAACTAGTCCGTAACTTGAAAGTATTTCGATTTCTTGGCTTTATATATCTTGTGGAA
AGGACGAGCCAGCGAGCCTGCTCACAAGTATACGCGTTAAGTCGACAATCAACCTCTGGATTACAAAATT
TGTGAAAGATTGACTGGTATTCTTAACTATGTTGCTCCTTTTACGCTATGTGGATACGCTGCTTTAATGC
CTTTGTATCATGCTATTGCTTCCCGTATGGCTTTCATTTTCTCCTCCTTGTATAAATCCTGGTTGCTGTC
TCTTTATGAGGAGTTGTGGCCCGTTGTCAGGCAACGTGGCGTGGTGTGCACTGTGTTTGCTGACGCAACC
CCCACTGGTTGGGGCATTGCCACCACCTGTCAGCTCCTTTCCGGGACTTTCGCTTTCCCCCTCCCTATTG
CCACGGCGGAACTCATCGCCGCCTGCCTTGCCCGCTGCTGGACAGGGGCTCGGCTGTTGGGCACTGACAA
TTCCGTGGTGTTGTCGGGGAAATCATCGTCCTTTCCTTGGCTGCTCGCCTGTGTTGCCACCTGGATTCTG
CGCGGGACGTCCTTCTGCTACGTCCCTTCGGCCCTCAATCCAGCGGACCTTCCTTCCCGCGGCCTGCTGC
CGGCTCTGCGGCCTCTTCCGCGTCTTCGCCTTCGCCCTCAGACGAGTCGGATCTCCCTTTGGGCCGCCTC
CCCGCGTCGACTTTAAGACCAATGACTTACAAGGCAGCTGTAGATCTTAGCCACTTTTTAAAAGAAAAGG
GGGGACTGGAAGGGCTAATTCACTCCCAACGAAGACAAGATCTGCTTTTTGCTTGTACTGGGTCTCTCTG
GTTAGACCAGATCTGAGCCTGGGAGCTCTCTGGCTAACTAGGGAACCCACTGCTTAAGCCTCAATAAAGC
TTGCCTTGAGTGCTTCAAGTAGTGTGTGCCCGTCTGTTGTGTGACTCTGGTAACTAGAGATCCCTCAGAC
CCTTTTAGTCAGTGTGGAAAATCTCTAGCAGTACGTATAGTAGTTCATGTCATCTTATTATTCAGTATTT
ATAACTTGCAAAGAAATGAATATCAGAGAGTGAGAGGAACTTGTTTATTGCAGCTTATAATGGTTACAAA
TAAAGCAATAGCATCACAAATTTCACAAATAAAGCATTTTTTTCACTGCATTCTAGTTGTGGTTTGTCCA
AACTCATCAATGTATCTTATCATGTCTGGCTCTAGCTATCCCGCCCCTAACTCCGCCCATCCCGCCCCTA
ACTCCGCCCAGTTCCGCCCATTCTCCGCCCCATGGCTGACTAATTTTTTTTATTTATGCAGAGGCCGAGG
CCGCCTCGGCCTCTGAGCTATTCCAGAAGTAGTGAGGAGGCTTTTTTGGAGGCCTAGGGACGTACCCAAT
TCGCCCTATAGTGAGTCGTATTACGCGCGCTCACTGGCCGTCGTTTTACAACGTCGTGACTGGGAAAACC
CTGGCGTTACCCAACTTAATCGCCTTGCAGCACATCCCCCTTTCGCCAGCTGGCGTAATAGCGAAGAGGC
CCGCACCGATCGCCCTTCCCAACAGTTGCGCAGCCTGAATGGCGAATGGG
[124 nt withheld, positions 6701-6824]
C
[91 nt withheld, positions 6826-6916]
A
[49 nt withheld, positions 6918-6966]
CCTTTGACGTTGGAGTCCACGTTCTTT
[37 nt withheld, positions 6994-7030]
ACCCTATCTCGGTCTATTCTTTTGATTTATAAGGGATTTTGCCGATTTCGGCCTATTGGTTAAAAAATGA
GCTGATTTAACAAAAATTTAACGCGAATTTTAACAAAATATTAACGCTTACAATTTAGGTGGCACTTTTC
GGGGAAATGTGCGCGGAACCCCTATTTGTTTATTTTTCTAAATACATTCAAATATGTATCCGCTCATGAG
ACAATAACCCTGATAAATGCTTCAATAATATTGAAAAAGGAAGAGTATGAGTATTCAACATTTCCGTGTC
GCCCTTATTCCCTTTTTTGCGGCATTTTGCCTTCCTGTTTTTGCTCACCCAGAAACGCTGGTGAAAGTAA
AAGATGCTGAAGATCAGTTGGGTGCACGAGTGGGTTACATCGAACTGGATCTCAACAGCGGTAAGATCCT
TGAGAGTTTTCGCCCCGAAGAACGTTTTCCAATGATGAGCACTTTTAAAGTTCTGCTATGTGGCGCGGTA
TTATCCCGTATTGACGCCGGGCAAGAGCAACTCGGTCGCCGCATACACTATTCTCAGAATGACTTGGTTG
AGTACTCACCAGTCACAGAAAAGCATCTTACGGATGGCATGACAGTAAGAGAATTATGCAGTGCTGCCAT
AACCATGAGTGATAACACTGCGGCCAACTTACTTCTGACAACGATCGGAGGACCGAAGGAGCTAACCGCT
TTTTTGCACAACATGGGGGATCATGTAACTCGCCTTGATCGTTGGGAACCGGAGCTGAATGAAGCCATAC
CAAACGACGAGCGTGACACCACGATGCCTGTAGCAATGGCAACAACGTTGCGCAAACTATTAACTGGCGA
ACTACTTACTCTAGCTTCCCGGCAACAATTAATAGACTGGATGGAGGCGGATAAAGTTGCAGGACCACTT
CTGCGCTCGGCCCTTCCGGCTGGCTGGTTTATTGCTGATAAATCTGGAGCCGGTGAGCGTGGGTCTCGCG
GTATCATTGCAGCACTGGGGCCAGATGGTAAGCCCTCCCGTATCGTAGTTATCTACACGACGGGGAGTCA
GGCAACTATGGATGAACGAAATAGACAGATCGCTGAGATAGGTGCCTCACTGATTAAGCATTGGTAACTG
TCAGACCAAGTTTACTCATATATACTTTAGATTGATTTAAAACTTCATTTTTAATTTAAAAGGATCTAGG
TGAAGATCCTTTTTGATAATCTCATGACCAAAATCCCTTAACGTGAGTTTTCGTTCCACTGAGCGTCAGA
CCCCGTAGAAAAGATCAAAGGATCTTCTTGAGATCCTTTTTTTCTGCGCGTAATCTGCTGCTTGCAAACA
AAAAAACCACCGCTACCAGCGGTGGTTTGTTTGCCGGATCAAGAGCTACCAACTCTTTTTCCGAAGGTAA
CTGGCTTCAGCAGAGCGCAGATACCAAATACTGTTCTTCTAGTGTAGCCGTAGTTAGGCCACCACTTCAA
GAACTCTGTAGCACCGCCTACATACCTCGCTCTGCTAATCCTGTTACCAGTGGCTGCTGCCAGTGGCGAT
AAGTCGTGTCTTACCGGGTTGGACTCAAGACGATAGTTACCGGATAAGGCGCAGCGGTCGGGCTGAACGG
GGGGTTCGTGCACACAGCCCAGCTTGGAGCGAACGACCTACACCGAACTGAGATACCTACAGCGTGAGCT
ATGAGAAAGCGCCACGCTTCCCGAAGGGAGAAAGGCGGACAGGTATCCGGTAAGCGGCAGGGTCGGAACA
GGAGAGCGCACGAGGGAGCTTCCAGGGGGAAACGCCTGGTATCTTTATAGTCCTGTCGGGTTTCGCCACC
TCTGACTTGAGCGTCGATTTTTGTGATGCTCGTCAGGGGGGCGGAGCCTATGGAAAAACGCCAGCAACGC
GGCCTTTTTACGGTTCCTGGCCTTTTGCTGGCCTTTTGCTCACATGTTCTTTCCTGCGTTATCCCCTGAT
TCTGTGGATAACCGTATTACCGCCTTTGAGTGAGCTGATACCGCTCGCCGCAGCCGAACGACCGAGCGCA
GCGAGTCAGTGAGCGAGGAAGCGGAAGAGCGCCCAATACGCAAACCGCCTCTCCCCGCGCGTTGGCCGAT
TCATTAATGCAGCTGGCACGACAGGTTTCCCGACTGGAAAGCGGGCAGTGAGCGCAACGCAATTAATGTG
AGTTAGCTCACTCATTAGGCACCCCAGGCTTTACACTTTATGCTTCCGGCTCGTATGTTGTGTGGAATTG
TGAGCGGATAACAATTTCACACAGGAAACAGCTATGACCATGATTACGCCAAGCGCGCAATTAACCCTCA
CTAAAGGGAACAAAAGCTGGAGCTGCAAGC
Features (pLannotate 1.2.2; 34 found; start..end, strand, type, name):
      5..231     +  promoter       RSV promoter: Rous sarcoma virus enhancer/promoter
    232..412     +  LTR            5' LTR (truncated): truncated 5' long terminal repeat (LTR) from HIV-1
    459..584     +  misc_feature   HIV-1 Ψ: packaging signal of human immunodeficiency virus type 1
    568..931     +  CDS            HIV-1 gag (fragment): gag protein from human immunodeficiency virus 1; gag
   1077..1310    +  misc_feature   RRE: The Rev response element (RRE) of HIV-1 allows for Rev-dependent mRNA export from the nucleus to the cytoplasm.
   1687..1713    +  CDS            Rev (fragment): human immunodeficiency virus 1 (HIV-1) Rev protein; rev; enhances nuclear export of unspliced and incompletely spliced viral mRNAs
   1720..1743    +  promoter       SV40 promoter (fragment): SV40 early promoter
   1744..1815    +  promoter       SV40 promoter (fragment): SV40 enhancer and early promoter
   1839..1974    +  rep_origin     SV40 ori: SV40 origin of replication
   2020..2616    +  CDS            PuroR (fragment): puromycin N-acetyltransferase; pac from Streptomyces; confers resistance to puromycin
   2665..2782    +  misc_feature   cPPT/CTS: central polypurine tract and central termination sequence of HIV-1
   2847..2913    +  CDS            small t antigen (fragment): SV40 (simian virus 40) small t antigen
   2920..4098    +  promoter       EF-1α promoter: strong constitutive promoter for human elongation factor EF-1α
   4118..4142    +  protein_bind   attB1: mutant version of attB; recombination site for the Gateway® BP reaction BP Clonase™
   4148..5038    +  CDS            CDK1: CDK1_HUMAN - Also known as CDC2, CDC28A, CDKN1, P34CDC2. Experimental evidence at protein level: Swiss-Prot protein existence level 1. (Microbial infection) Acts as a receptor for hepatitis C virus (HCV) in hepatocytes and facilitates its cell entry. From Homo sapiens (Human).
   5043..5067    -  protein_bind   attB2: mutant version of attB; recombination site for the Gateway® BP reaction BP Clonase™
   5075..5116    +  CDS            V5 tag: epitope tag from simian virus 5
   5132..5185    +  promoter       U6 promoter (fragment): RNA polymerase III promoter for human U6 snRNA
   5227..5815    +  misc_feature   WPRE: woodchuck hepatitis virus posttranscriptional regulatory element
   5866..5885    +  misc_feature   cPPT/CTS (fragment): central polypurine tract and central termination sequence of HIV-1
   5887..6120    +  LTR            3' LTR (ΔU3): self-inactivating 3' long terminal repeat (LTR) from HIV-1
   6198..6319    +  polyA_signal   SV40 poly(A) signal: SV40 polyadenylation signal
   6359..6494    +  rep_origin     SV40 ori: SV40 origin of replication
   6515..6533    -  promoter       T7 promoter: promoter for bacteriophage T7 RNA polymerase
   6541..6696    +  CDS            lacZα (fragment): LacZα fragment of β-galactosidase; lacZ fragment
   6701..7129    +  rep_origin     f1 ori (sequence partly withheld): f1 bacteriophage origin of replication; arrow indicates direction of (+) strand synthesis
   7182..7286    +  promoter       AmpR promoter: bla
   7287..8147    +  CDS            AmpR: β-lactamase; bla; confers resistance to ampicillin, carbenicillin, and related antibiotics
   8318..8906    +  rep_origin     ori: high-copy-number ColE1/pMB1/pBR322/pUC origin of replication
   9089..9181    +  CDS            lacI (fragment): lac repressor; lacI; The lac repressor binds to the lac operator to inhibit transcription in E. coli. This inhibition can be relieved by adding lactose or isopropyl-β-D-thiogalactopyranoside (IPTG).
   9194..9215    +  protein_bind   CAP binding site: CAP binding activates transcription in the presence of cAMP. E. coli catabolite activator protein
   9230..9260    +  promoter       lac promoter: promoter for the E. coli lac operon
   9268..9284    +  protein_bind   lac operator: The lac repressor binds to the lac operator to inhibit transcription in E. coli. This inhibition can be relieved by adding lactose or isopropyl-β-D-thiogalactopyranoside (IPTG). lac repressor encoded by lacI
   9329..9347    +  promoter       T3 promoter: promoter for bacteriophage T3 RNA polymerase
