[The description below was written by a language model from this plasmid's Addgene catalogue record and pLannotate feature annotations shown in this document.]
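Description:
TFORF3050 is a lentiviral mammalian expression plasmid built on the pLX_TRC317 backbone from the Broad Institute Genetic Perturbation Platform. It carries the human CDK1 open reading frame as one member of a barcoded transcription factor ORF collection. It is maintained in E. coli through a high-copy ColE1/pUC-type origin and an ampicillin resistance gene. An f1 origin and remnants of a lac/lacZα cloning region are also present. The depositor notes that the plasmid can recombine, as is common for LTR-containing vectors.

The viral portion has a third-generation, self-inactivating layout. An RSV promoter drives a truncated HIV-1 5' LTR, which is followed by the Ψ packaging signal with a gag fragment, the Rev response element, a cPPT/CTS, WPRE and a ΔU3 3' LTR with a downstream SV40 polyadenylation signal. Two expression units sit between the LTRs. An SV40 early promoter/origin region drives puromycin N-acetyltransferase for selecting transduced cells. The EF-1α promoter drives CDK1, which was introduced by Gateway cloning and is flanked by attB1 and attB2 sites. A V5 epitope tag lies just downstream of attB2, positioned for a C-terminal fusion, although the record does not confirm that the ORF reads through into it.

According to the record, each construct in the series carries a unique 24-bp barcode, though this is not annotated in the feature table. The short U6 promoter fragment annotated between the V5 tag and WPRE is probably a primer-binding or barcode-adjacent remnant rather than a functional promoter. The barcode allows the overexpressed ORF to be identified in pooled screens, such as those examining directed differentiation.
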