Addgene plasmid #144526: TFORF3050
Purpose: Lentiviral vector for overexpressing transcription factor ORFs with unique 24-bp barcodes. Barcodes facilitate identification of transcription factors in pooled screens.
Depositing lab: Feng Zhang. Depositing organization: Broad Institute. Publication: A transcription factor atlas of directed differentiation. Joung J, Ma S, Tay T, Geiger-Schuller KR, Kirchgatterer PC, Verdine VK, Guo B, Arias-Garcia MA, Allen WE, Singh A, Kuksenko O, Abudayyeh OO, Gootenberg JS, Fu Z, Macrae RK, Buenrostro JD, Regev A, Zhang F. Cell. 2023 Jan 5;186(1):209-229.e26. doi: 10.1016/j.cell.2022.11.026. PubMed 36608654.
Backbone
  Vector backbone: pLX_TRC317
  Backbone manufacturer: Broad Institute Genetic Perturbation Platform
  Backbone size w/o insert (bp): 8264
  Vector type: Mammalian Expression, Lentiviral
  Selectable markers: Puromycin
Growth in bacteria
  Bacterial resistance: Ampicillin, 100 μg/mL
  Growth temperature: 37°C
  Growth strain: NEB Stable
  Copy number: High Copy
Gene/Insert
  Gene/Insert name: CDK1
  Species: H. sapiens (human)
  Insert size (bp): 1106
  Entrez Gene: CDK1 (a.k.a. CDC2, CDC28A, P34CDC2)
  Promoter: EF1a
  Cloning method: Gateway Cloning
  Sequencing primers: 5′ GGGTGGAGACTGAAGTTAGGCCAG; 3′ CACATAGCGTAAAAGGAGCAACATAG
Resource information
  A portion of this plasmid was derived from a plasmid made by: Broad Institute Genetic Perturbation Platform
Terms and licenses: Academic/Nonprofit Terms; Industry Terms: Not Available to Industry
Depositor comments: NM_001786.4 Please test multiple small colonies in case of plasmid recombination. To make this collection available in a timely manner, a portion of this collection was not fully sequenced by Addgene. If an Addgene verified full plasmid sequence is not available, please contact us prior to placing an order to request the full sequence.
How to cite: TFORF3050 was a gift from Feng Zhang (Addgene plasmid # 144526 ; http://n2t.net/addgene:144526 ; RRID:Addgene_144526)
