>Addgene plasmid #144526 | TFORF3050 | depositor partial sequence | sequence record 285693 | Insert
ATCGATTGATCAACAAGTTTGTACAAAAAAGCAGGCTTCACCATGGAAGATTATACCAAAATAGAGAAAA
TTGGAGAAGGTACCTATGGAGTTGTGTATAAGGGTAGACACAAAACTACAGGTCAAGTGGTAGCCATGAA
AAAAATCAGACTAGAAAGTGAAGAGGAAGGGGTTCCTAGTACTGCAATTCGGGAAATTTCTCTATTAAAG
GAACTTCGTCATCCAAATATAGTCAGTCTTCAGGATGTGCTTATGCAGGATTCCAGGTTATATCTCATCT
TTGAGTTTCTTTCCATGGATCTGAAGAAATACTTGGATTCTATCCCTCCTGGTCAGTACATGGATTCTTC
ACTTGTTAAGAGTTATTTATACCAAATCCTACAGGGGATTGTGTTTTGTCACTCTAGAAGAGTTCTTCAC
AGAGACTTAAAACCTCAAAATCTCTTGATTGATGACAAAGGAACAATTAAACTGGCTGATTTTGGCCTTG
CCAGAGCTTTTGGAATACCTATCAGAGTATATACACATGAGGTAGTAACACTCTGGTACAGATCTCCAGA
AGTATTGCTGGGGTCAGCTCGTTACTCAACTCCAGTTGACATTTGGAGTATAGGCACCATATTTGCTGAA
CTAGCAACTAAGAAACCACTTTTCCATGGGGATTCAGAAATTGATCAACTCTTCAGGATTTTCAGAGCTT
TGGGCACTCCCAATAATGAAGTGTGGCCAGAAGTGGAATCTTTACAGGACTATAAGAATACATTTCCCAA
ATGGAAACCAGGAAGCCTAGCATCCCATGTCAAAAACTTGGATGAAAATGGCTTGGATTTGCTCTCGAAA
ATGTTAATCTATGATCCAGCCAAACGAATTTCTGGCAAAATGGCACTGAATCATCCATATTTTAATGATT
TGGACAATCAGATTAAGAAGATGTAGGACCCAGCTTTCTTGTACAAAGTGGTTGATATCGGTAAGCCTAT
CCCTAACCCTCTCCTCGGTCTCGATTCTACGTAGTAATGAACTAGTCCGTAACTTGAAAGTATTTCGATT
TCTTGGCTTTATATATCTTGTGGAAAGGACGAGCCAGCGAGCCTGCTCACAAGTAT
