>Addgene plasmid #144526 | TFORF3050 | depositor partial sequence | sequence record 285694 | Barcode
GCCAGCGAGCCTGCTCACAAGTAT
